>Addgene plasmid #224774 | pIRES2-eGFP:HA-mTREK-1(S131C) | addgene full sequence | sequence record 445179 | Addgene NGS Result
TTGAGATCCTTTTTTTCTGCGCGTAATCTGCTGCTTGCAAACAAAAAAACCACCGCTACCAGCGGTGGTT
TGTTTGCCGGATCAAGAGCTACCAACTCTTTTTCCGAAGGTAACTGGCTTCAGCAGAGCGCAGATACCAA
ATACTGTTCTTCTAGTGTAGCCGTAGTTAGGCCACCACTTCAAGAACTCTGTAGCACCGCCTACATACCT
CGCTCTGCTAATCCTGTTACCAGTGGCTGCTGCCAGTGGCGATAAGTCGTGTCTTACCGGGTTGGACTCA
AGACGATAGTTACCGGATAAGGCGCAGCGGTCGGGCTGAACGGGGGGTTCGTGCACACAGCCCAGCTTGG
AGCGAACGACCTACACCGAACTGAGATACCTACAGCGTGAGCTATGAGAAAGCGCCACGCTTCCCGAAGG
GAGAAAGGCGGACAGGTATCCGGTAAGCGGCAGGGTCGGAACAGGAGAGCGCACGAGGGAGCTTCCAGGG
GGAAACGCCTGGTATCTTTATAGTCCTGTCGGGTTTCGCCACCTCTGACTTGAGCGTCGATTTTTGTGAT
GCTCGTCAGGGGGGCGGAGCCTATGGAAAAACGCCAGCAACGCGGCCTTTTTACGGTTCCTGGCCTTTTG
CTGGCCTTTTGCTCACATGTTCTTTCCTGCGTTATCCCCTGATTCTGTGGATAACCGTATTACCGCCATG
CATTAGTTATTAATAGTAATCAATTACGGGGTCATTAGTTCATAGCCCATATATGGAGTTCCGCGTTACA
TAACTTACGGTAAATGGCCCGCCTGGCTGACCGCCCAACGACCCCCGCCCATTGACGTCAATAATGACGT
ATGTTCCCATAGTAACGCCAATAGGGACTTTCCATTGACGTCAATGGGTGGAGTATTTACGGTAAACTGC
CCACTTGGCAGTACATCAAGTGTATCATATGCCAAGTACGCCCCCTATTGACGTCAATGACGGTAAATGG
CCCGCCTGGCATTATGCCCAGTACATGACCTTATGGGACTTTCCTACTTGGCAGTACATCTACGTATTAG
TCATCGCTATTACCATGGTGATGCGGTTTTGGCAGTACATCAATGGGCGTGGATAGCGGTTTGACTCACG
GGGATTTCCAAGTCTCCACCCCATTGACGTCAATGGGAGTTTGTTTTGGCACCAAAATCAACGGGACTTT
CCAAAATGTCGTAACAACTCCGCCCCATTGACGCAAATGGGCGGTAGGCGTGTACGGTGGGAGGTCTATA
TAAGCAGAGCTGGTTTAGTGAACCGTCAGATCCGCTAGCATGTACCCATACGACGTGCCAGACTACGCTG
CGGCCCCTGACTTGCTGGATCCCAAGTCTGCTGCTCAGAACTCCAAACCGAGGCTCTCATTCTCCTCAAA
ACCCACCGTGCTTGCTTCCCGGGTGGAGAGTGACTCGGCCATTAATGTTATGAAATGGAAGACGGTCTCC
ACGATTTTCCTGGTGGTCGTCCTCTACCTGATCATCGGAGCCACGGTGTTCAAGGCATTGGAGCAGCCTC
AGGAGATTTCCCAGAGGACCACCATTGTGATCCAGAAGCAGACCTTCATAGCCCAGCATGCCTGCGTCAA
CTCCACCGAGCTGGACGAACTCATCCAGCAAATAGTGGCAGCAATAAACGCAGGAATTATCCCCTTAGGA
AACAGCTCCAATCAAGTTAGTCACTGGGACCTCGGATGCTCTTTCTTCTTTGCTGGTACTGTTATCACAA
CCATAGGATTTGGAAACATCTCCCCACGAACTGAAGGTGGAAAAATATTCTGCATCATCTATGCCTTGCT
GGGAATTCCCCTCTTTGGCTTTCTACTGGCTGGGGTTGGTGATCAGCTAGGAACTATATTTGGAAAAGGA
ATTGCCAAAGTGGAAGACACATTTATTAAGTGGAATGTTAGTCAGACGAAGATTCGTATCATCTCCACCA
TCATCTTCATCCTGTTTGGCTGTGTCCTCTTTGTGGCTCTCCCTGCGGTCATATTCAAGCACATAGAAGG
CTGGAGCGCCCTGGACGCTATCTATTTTGTGGTTATCACTCTGACGACCATTGGATTTGGAGACTACGTG
GCAGGTGGATCAGACATTGAATATCTGGACTTCTACAAGCCTGTGGTGTGGTTCTGGATCCTCGTTGGGC
TGGCCTACTTTGCAGCTGTTCTGAGCATGATTGGGGACTGGCTACGGGTGATCTCTAAGAAGACGAAGGA
AGAGGTGGGAGAGTTCAGAGCGCATGCCGCTGAGTGGACAGCCAATGTCACGGCCGAGTTCAAGGAAACG
AGGAGGCGGCTGAGCGTGGAGATCTACGACAAGTTCCAGCGTGCCACATCCGTGAAGCGGAAGCTCTCCG
CAGAGCTGGCGGGCAACCACAACCAGGAACTGACTCCGTGTCGTCGCACCCTGTCTGTGAACCACCTGAC
CAGCGAGAGGGAAGTCCTGCCTCCCTTGCTGAAGGCTGAGAGCATCTATCTGAACGGTCTGACACCACAC
TGTGCTGGTGAGGACATAGCTGTCATTGAGAACATGAAGTGACTCGAGCTCAAGCTTCGAATTCTGCAGT
CGACGGTACCGCGGGCCCGGGATCCGCCCCTCTCCCTCCCCCCCCCCTAACGTTACTGGCCGAAGCCGCT
TGGAATAAGGCCGGTGTGCGTTTGTCTATATGTTATTTTCCACCATATTGCCGTCTTTTGGCAATGTGAG
GGCCCGGAAACCTGGCCCTGTCTTCTTGACGAGCATTCCTAGGGGTCTTTCCCCTCTCGCCAAAGGAATG
CAAGGTCTGTTGAATGTCGTGAAGGAAGCAGTTCCTCTGGAAGCTTCTTGAAGACAAACAACGTCTGTAG
CGACCCTTTGCAGGCAGCGGAACCCCCCACCTGGCGACAGGTGCCTCTGCGGCCAAAAGCCACGTGTATA
AGATACACCTGCAAAGGCGGCACAACCCCAGTGCCACGTTGTGAGTTGGATAGTTGTGGAAAGAGTCAAA
TGGCTCTCCTCAAGCGTATTCAACAAGGGGCTGAAGGATGCCCAGAAGGTACCCCATTGTATGGGATCTG
ATCTGGGGCCTCGGTACACATGCTTTACATGTGTTTAGTCGAGGTTAAAAAAACGTCTAGGCCCCCCGAA
CCACGGGGACGTGGTTTTCCTTTGAAAAACACGATGATAATATGGCCACAACCATGGTGAGCAAGGGCGA
GGAGCTGTTCACCGGGGTGGTGCCCATCCTGGTCGAGCTGGACGGCGACGTAAACGGCCACAAGTTCAGC
GTGTCCGGCGAGGGCGAGGGCGATGCCACCTACGGCAAGCTGACCCTGAAGTTCATCTGCACCACCGGCA
AGCTGCCCGTGCCCTGGCCCACCCTCGTGACCACCCTGACCTACGGCGTGCAGTGCTTCAGCCGCTACCC
CGACCACATGAAGCAGCACGACTTCTTCAAGTCCGCCATGCCCGAAGGCTACGTCCAGGAGCGCACCATC
TTCTTCAAGGACGACGGCAACTACAAGACCCGCGCCGAGGTGAAGTTCGAGGGCGACACCCTGGTGAACC
GCATCGAGCTGAAGGGCATCGACTTCAAGGAGGACGGCAACATCCTGGGGCACAAGCTGGAGTACAACTA
CAACAGCCACAACGTCTATATCATGGCCGACAAGCAGAAGAACGGCATCAAGGTGAACTTCAAGATCCGC
CACAACATCGAGGACGGCAGCGTGCAGCTCGCCGACCACTACCAGCAGAACACCCCCATCGGCGACGGCC
CCGTGCTGCTGCCCGACAACCACTACCTGAGCACCCAGTCCGCCCTGAGCAAAGACCCCAACGAGAAGCG
CGATCACATGGTCCTGCTGGAGTTCGTGACCGCCGCCGGGATCACTCTCGGCATGGACGAGCTGTACAAG
TAAAGCGGCCGCGACTCTAGATCATAATCAGCCATACCACATTTGTAGAGGTTTTACTTGCTTTAAAAAA
CCTCCCACACCTCCCCCTGAACCTGAAACATAAAATGAATGCAATTGTTGTTGTTAACTTGTTTATTGCA
GCTTATAATGGTTACAAATAAAGCAATAGCATCACAAATTTCACAAATAAAGCATTTTTTTCACTGCATT
CTAGTTGTGGTTTGTCCAAACTCATCAATGTATCTTAAGGCGTAAATTGTAAGCGTTAATATTTTGTTAA
AATTCGCGTTAAATTTTTGTTAAATCAGCTCATTTTTTAACCAATAGGCCGAAATCGGCAAAATCCCTTA
TAAATCAAAAGAATAGACCGAGATAGGGT
[37 nt withheld, positions 4300-4336]
AAAGAACGTGGACTCCAACGTCAAAGG
[49 nt withheld, positions 4364-4412]
T
[91 nt withheld, positions 4414-4504]
G
[124 nt withheld, positions 4506-4629]
CAGGTGGCACTTTTCGGGGAAATGTGCGCGGAACCCCTATTTGTTTATTTTTCTAAATACATTCAAATAT
GTATCCGCTCATGAGACAATAACCCTGATAAATGCTTCAATAATATTGAAAAAGGAAGAGTCCTGAGGCG
GAAAGAACCAGCTGTGGAATGTGTGTCAGTTAGGGTGTGGAAAGTCCCCAGGCTCCCCAGCAGGCAGAAG
TATGCAAAGCATGCATCTCAATTAGTCAGCAACCAGGTGTGGAAAGTCCCCAGGCTCCCCAGCAGGCAGA
AGTATGCAAAGCATGCATCTCAATTAGTCAGCAACCATAGTCCCGCCCCTAACTCCGCCCATCCCGCCCC
TAACTCCGCCCAGTTCCGCCCATTCTCCGCCCCATGGCTGACTAATTTTTTTTATTTATGCAGAGGCCGA
GGCCGCCTCGGCCTCTGAGCTATTCCAGAAGTAGTGAGGAGGCTTTTTTGGAGGCCTAGGCTTTTGCAAA
GATCGATCAAGAGACAGGATGAGGATCGTTTCGCATGATTGAACAAGATGGATTGCACGCAGGTTCTCCG
GCCGCTTGGGTGGAGAGGCTATTCGGCTATGACTGGGCACAACAGACAATCGGCTGCTCTGATGCCGCCG
TGTTCCGGCTGTCAGCGCAGGGGCGCCCGGTTCTTTTTGTCAAGACCGACCTGTCCGGTGCCCTGAATGA
ACTGCAAGACGAGGCAGCGCGGCTATCGTGGCTGGCCACGACGGGCGTTCCTTGCGCAGCTGTGCTCGAC
GTTGTCACTGAAGCGGGAAGGGACTGGCTGCTATTGGGCGAAGTGCCGGGGCAGGATCTCCTGTCATCTC
ACCTTGCTCCTGCCGAGAAAGTATCCATCATGGCTGATGCAATGCGGCGGCTGCATACGCTTGATCCGGC
TACCTGCCCATTCGACCACCAAGCGAAACATCGCATCGAGCGAGCACGTACTCGGATGGAAGCCGGTCTT
GTCGATCAGGATGATCTGGACGAAGAGCATCAGGGGCTCGCGCCAGCCGAACTGTTCGCCAGGCTCAAGG
CGAGCATGCCCGACGGCGAGGATCTCGTCGTGACCCATGGCGATGCCTGCTTGCCGAATATCATGGTGGA
AAATGGCCGCTTTTCTGGATTCATCGACTGTGGCCGGCTGGGTGTGGCGGACCGCTATCAGGACATAGCG
TTGGCTACCCGTGATATTGCTGAAGAGCTTGGCGGCGAATGGGCTGACCGCTTCCTCGTGCTTTACGGTA
TCGCCGCTCCCGATTCGCAGCGCATCGCCTTCTATCGCCTTCTTGACGAGTTCTTCTGAGCGGGACTCTG
GGGTTCGAAATGACCGACCAAGCGACGCCCAACCTGCCATCACGAGATTTCGATTCCACCGCCGCCTTCT
ATGAAAGGTTGGGCTTCGGAATCGTTTTCCGGGACGCCGGCTGGATGATCCTCCAGCGCGGGGATCTCAT
GCTGGAGTTCTTCGCCCACCCTAGGGGGAGGCTAACTGAAACACGGAAGGAGACAATACCGGAAGGAACC
CGCGCTATGACGGCAATAAAAAGACAGAATAAAACGCACGGTGTTGGGTCGTTTGTTCATAAACGCGGGG
TTCGGTCCCAGGGCTGGCACTCTGTCGATACCCCACCGAGACCCCATTGGGGCCAATACGCCCGCGTTTC
TTCCTTTTCCCCACCCCACCCCCCAAGTTCGGGTGAAGGCCCAGGGCTCGCAGCCAACGTCGGGGCGGCA
GGCCCTGCCATAGCCTCAGGTTACTCATATATACTTTAGATTGATTTAAAACTTCATTTTTAATTTAAAA
GGATCTAGGTGAAGATCCTTTTTGATAATCTCATGACCAAAATCCCTTAACGTGAGTTTTCGTTCCACTG
AGCGTCAGACCCCGTAGAAAAGATCAAAGGATCTTC
Features (pLannotate 1.2.2; 16 found; start..end, strand, type, name):
      1..589     +  rep_origin     ori: high-copy-number ColE1/pMB1/pBR322/pUC origin of replication
    764..1067    +  enhancer       CMV enhancer: human cytomegalovirus immediate early enhancer
   1068..1271    +  promoter       CMV promoter: human cytomegalovirus (CMV) immediate early promoter
   1318..2559    +  CDS            Kcnk2: KCNK2_MOUSE - Experimental evidence at protein level: Swiss-Prot protein existence level 1. Ion channel that contributes to passive transmembrane potassium transport. Reversibly converts between a voltage-insensitive potassium leak channel and a voltage-dependent outward rectifying potassium channel in a phosphorylation-dependent manner. In astrocytes, forms mostly heterodimeric potassium channels with KCNK1, with only a minor proportion of functional channels containing homodimeric KCNK2 (PubMed:24496152). In astrocytes, the heterodimer formed by KCNK1 and KCNK2 is required for rapid glutamat
   2563..2615    +  misc_feature   MCS: multiple cloning site
   2617..3203    +  misc_feature   IRES2: internal ribosome entry site (IRES) of the encephalomyocarditis virus (EMCV)
   3204..3923    +  CDS            EGFP: the original enhanced GFP (Yang et al., 1996) mammalian codon-optimized
   3940..4023    +  CDS            large T antigen (fragment): large T antigen from SV40 (simian virus 40)
   4046..4167    +  polyA_signal   SV40 poly(A) signal: SV40 polyadenylation signal
   4201..4629    -  rep_origin     f1 ori (sequence partly withheld): f1 bacteriophage origin of replication; arrow indicates direction of (+) strand synthesis
   4656..4760    +  promoter       AmpR promoter: bla
   4762..5119    +  promoter       SV40 promoter: SV40 enhancer and early promoter
   5154..5948    +  CDS            NeoR/KanR: aminoglycoside phosphotransferase from Tn5; aph(3')-II (or nptII); confers resistance to neomycin, kanamycin, and G418 (Geneticin®)
   5969..6121    +  CDS            ble (fragment): BLE_KLEPN - Experimental evidence at protein level: Swiss-Prot protein existence level 1. Binding protein with a strong affinity to the bleomycin family of antibiotics. Binds to CL990; an antimitotic-antibiotic compound. From Klebsiella pneumoniae.
   6180..6227    +  polyA_signal   HSV TK poly(A) signal: herpes simplex virus thymidine kinase polyadenylation signal (Cole and Stacy, 1985)
   6318..6334    -  polyA_signal   bGH poly(A) signal (fragment): bovine growth hormone polyadenylation signal
