[The description below was written by a language model from this plasmid's Addgene catalogue record and pLannotate feature annotations shown in this document.]
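Description:
pIRES2-eGFP:HA-mTREK-1(S131C) is a mammalian expression plasmid of about 6.6 kb built on the pIRES2-eGFP backbone. It carries mouse Kcnk2, which encodes the two-pore-domain (K2P) potassium channel TREK-1, with a serine-to-cysteine substitution at position 131. It replicates in E. coli at high copy from a pUC-type ColE1 origin and is selected with kanamycin. The Tn5 NeoR/KanR gene sits behind tandem bacterial (bla) and SV40 early promoters and is terminated by an HSV TK poly(A) signal, so the same marker can also give G418 resistance in mammalian cells. An f1 origin is also present. The annotated large T antigen, ble and bGH poly(A) fragments are short partial matches rather than functional elements.

The channel coding sequence was cloned between HindIII and XhoI, downstream of the human CMV immediate-early enhancer and promoter. It is followed by the remaining multiple cloning site, an EMCV internal ribosome entry site (IRES2), EGFP and an SV40 poly(A) signal. This gives a single bicistronic transcript from which the channel and EGFP are translated as separate proteins. Green fluorescence therefore marks transfected cells without fusing a fluorophore to the channel, which is convenient for choosing cells for electrophysiological recording. The name indicates an HA epitope tag, but the feature table does not annotate it separately, so its position is not stated in the record.

The stated purpose is simply expression of mouse TREK-1 in mammalian cells. The associated publication concerns covalent chemogenetic activators of K2P channels, which suggests the introduced cysteine serves as a reactive site for such ligands, although the record does not say this explicitly.
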