Addgene plasmid #224774: pIRES2-eGFP:HA-mTREK-1(S131C)
Purpose: Mammalian expression vector for generating mouse TREK-1
Depositing lab: Dan Minor. Depositing organization: University of California, San Francisco (UCSF). Publication: Development of covalent chemogenetic K(2P) channel activators. Deal PE, Lee H, Mondal A, Lolicato M, Mendonca PRF, Black H, Jang S, El-Hilali X, Bryant C, Isacoff EY, Renslo AR, Minor DL Jr. Cell Chem Biol. 2024 Jul 18;31(7):1305-1323.e9. doi: 10.1016/j.chembiol.2024.06.006. PubMed 39029456.
Backbone
  Vector backbone: pIRES2-eGFP
  Vector type: Mammalian Expression
Growth in bacteria
  Bacterial resistance: Kanamycin, 50 μg/mL
  Growth temperature: 37°C
  Growth strain: DH5alpha
  Copy number: High Copy
Gene/Insert
  Gene/Insert name: Potassium channel subfamily K member 2 (alt names: Kcnk2; TREK-1)
  Species: M. musculus (mouse)
  Insert size (bp): 1263
  Mutation: S131C
  Entrez Gene: Kcnk2 (a.k.a. A430027H14Rik, TREK-1)
  Promoter: CMV
  Cloning method: Restriction Enzyme; 5′ cloning site HindIII (not destroyed); 3′ cloning site XhoI (not destroyed)
  Sequencing primers: 5′ CGCAAATGGGCGGTAGGCGTG
Terms and licenses: Academic/Nonprofit Terms; Industry Terms: Not Available to Industry
How to cite: pIRES2-eGFP:HA-mTREK-1(S131C) was a gift from Dan Minor (Addgene plasmid # 224774 ; http://n2t.net/addgene:224774 ; RRID:Addgene_224774)
